>Addgene plasmid #158573 | 601R-145-8X | addgene full sequence | sequence record 317181 | Addgene NGS Result
GTAAAACGACGGCCAGTGAATTCGAGCTCGGTACCTCGCGAATGCATCTAGAGATATCGATGAATATATC
TGACACGTGCCTGGAGACTAGGGAGTAATCCCCTTGGCGGTTAAAACGCGGGGGAGAATCAGTTCCGATA
TCGATGAATATATCTGACACGTGCCTGGAGACTAGGGAGTAATCCCCTTGGCGGTTAAAACGCGGGGGAG
ATTCAGTTCCGATATCGATGAATATATCTGACACGTGCCTGGAGACTAGGGAGTAATCCCCTTGGCGGTT
AAAACGCGGGGGAGAATCAGTTCCGATATCGATGAATATATCTGACACGTGCCTGGAGACTAGGGAGTAA
TCCCCTTGGCGGTTAAAACGCGGGGGAGATTCAGTTCCGATATCGATGAATATATCTGACACGTGCCTGG
AGACTAGGGAGTAATCCCCTTGGCGGTTAAAACGCGGGGGAGAATCAGTTCCGATATCGATGAATATATC
TGACACGTGCCTGGAGACTAGGGAGTAATCCCCTTGGCGGTTAAAACGCGGGGGAGATTCAGTTCCGATA
TCGATGAATATATCTGACACGTGCCTGGAGACTAGGGAGTAATCCCCTTGGCGGTTAAAACGCGGGGGAG
AATCAGTTCCGATATCGATGAATATATCTGACACGTGCCTGGAGACTAGGGAGTAATCCCCTTGGCGGTT
AAAACGCGGGGGAGATTCAGTTCCGATATCGATGAATATATCTGACACGTGCCTGGAGACTAGGGAGTAA
TCCCCTTGGCGGTTAAAACGCGGGGGAGAATCAGTTCCGATATCGATGAATATATCTGACACGTGCCTGG
AGACTAGGGAGTAATCCCCTTGGCGGTTAAAACGCGGGGGAGATTCAGTTCCGATATCGATGAATATATC
TGACACGTGCCTGGAGACTAGGGAGTAATCCCCTTGGCGGTTAAAACGCGGGGGAGAATCAGTTCCGATA
TCGATGAATATATCTGACACGTGCCTGGAGACTAGGGAGTAATCCCCTTGGCGGTTAAAACGCGGGGGAG
ATTCAGTTCCGATATCGATGAATATATCTGACACGTGCCTGGAGACTAGGGAGTAATCCCCTTGGCGGTT
AAAACGCGGGGGAGAATCAGTTCCGATATCGATGAATATATCTGACACGTGCCTGGAGACTAGGGAGTAA
TCCCCTTGGCGGTTAAAACGCGGGGGAGATTCAGTTCCGATATCGATGAATATATCTGACACGTGCCTGG
AGACTAGGGAGTAATCCCCTTGGCGGTTAAAACGCGGGGGAGAATCAGTTCCGATATCGATGAATATATC
TGACACGTGCCTGGAGACTAGGGAGTAATCCCCTTGGCGGTTAAAACGCGGGGGAGATTCAGTTCCGATA
TCGRMTSCMGNGGCCYGYMKRCWRSMKWGGCGTAATCATGGTCATAGCTGTTTCCTGTGTGAAATTGTTA
TCCGCTCACAATTCCACACAACATACGAGCCGGAAGCATAAAGTGTAAAGCCTGGGGTGCCTAATGAGTG
AGCTAACTCACATTAATTGCGTTGCGCTCACTGCCCGCTTTCCAGTCGGGAAACCTGTCGTGCCAGCTGC
ATTAATGAATCGGCCAACGCGCGGGGAGAGGCGGTTTGCGTATTGGGCGCTCTTCCGCTTCCTCGCTCAC
TGACTCGCTGCGCTCGGTCGTTCGGCTGCGGCGAGCGGTATCAGCTCACTCAAAGGCGGTAATACGGTTA
TCCACAGAATCAGGGGATAACGCAGGAAAGAACATGTGAGCAAAAGGCCAGCAAAAGGCCAGGAACCGTA
AAAAGGCCGCGTTGCTGGCGTTTTTCCATAGGCTCCGCCCCCCTGACGAGCATCACAAAAATCGACGCTC
AAGTCAGAGGTGGCGAAACCCGACAGGACTATAAAGATACCAGGCGTTTCCCCCTGGAAGCTCCCTCGTG
CGCTCTCCTGTTCCGACCCTGCCGCTTACCGGATACCTGTCCGCCTTTCTCCCTTCGGGAAGCGTGGCGC
TTTCTCATAGCTCACGCTGTAGGTATCTCAGTTCGGTGTAGGTCGTTCGCTCCAAGCTGGGCTGTGTGCA
CGAACCCCCCGTTCAGCCCGACCGCTGCGCCTTATCCGGTAACTATCGTCTTGAGTCCAACCCGGTAAGA
CACGACTTATCGCCACTGGCAGCAGCCACTGGTAACAGGATTAGCAGAGCGAGGTATGTAGGCGGTGCTA
CAGAGTTCTTGAAGTGGTGGCCTAACTACGGCTACACTAGAAGAACAGTATTTGGTATCTGCGCTCTGCT
GAAGCCAGTTACCTTCGGAAAAAGAGTTGGTAGCTCTTGATCCGGCAAACAAACCACCGCTGGTAGCGGT
GGTTTTTTTGTTTGCAAGCAGCAGATTACGCGCAGAAAAAAAGGATCTCAAGAAGATCCTTTGATCTTTT
CTACGGGGTCTGACGCTCAGTGGAACGAAAACTCACGTTAAGGGATTTTGGTCATGAGATTATCAAAAAG
GATCTTCACCTAGATCCTTTTAAATTAAAAATGAAGTTTTAAATCAATCTAAAGTATATATGAGTAAACT
TGGTCTGACAGTTACCAATGCTTAATCAGTGAGGCACCTATCTCAGCGATCTGTCTATTTCGTTCATCCA
TAGTTGCCTGACTCCCCGTCGTGTAGATAACTACGATACGGGAGGGCTTACCATCTGGCCCCAGTGCTGC
AATGATACCGCGAGACCCACGCTCACCGGCTCCAGATTTATCAGCAATAAACCAGCCAGCCGGAAGGGCC
GAGCGCAGAAGTGGTCCTGCAACTTTATCCGCCTCCATCCAGTCTATTAATTGTTGCCGGGAAGCTAGAG
TAAGTAGTTCGCCAGTTAATAGTTTGCGCAACGTTGTTGCCATTGCTACAGGCATCGTGGTGTCACGCTC
GTCGTTTGGTATGGCTTCATTCAGCTCCGGTTCCCAACGATCAAGGCGAGTTACATGATCCCCCATGTTG
TGCAAAAAAGCGGTTAGCTCCTTCGGTCCTCCGATCGTTGTCAGAAGTAAGTTGGCCGCAGTGTTATCAC
TCATGGTTATGGCAGCACTGCATAATTCTCTTACTGTCATGCCATCCGTAAGATGCTTTTCTGTGACTGG
TGAGTACTCAACCAAGTCATTCTGAGAATAGTGTATGCGGCGACCGAGTTGCTCTTGCCCGGCGTCAATA
CGGGATAATACCGCGCCACATAGCAGAACTTTAAAAGTGCTCATCATTGGAAAACGTTCTTCGGGGCGAA
AACTCTCAAGGATCTTACCGCTGTTGAGATCCAGTTCGATGTAACCCACTCGTGCACCCAACTGATCTTC
AGCATCTTTTACTTTCACCAGCGTTTCTGGGTGAGCAAAAACAGGAAGGCAAAATGCCGCAAAAAAGGGA
ATAAGGGCGACACGGAAATGTTGAATACTCATACTCTTCCTTTTTCAATATTATTGAAGCATTTATCAGG
GTTATTGTCTCATGAGCGGATACATATTTGAATGTATTTAGAAAAATAAACAAATAGGGGTTCCGCGCAC
ATTTCCCCGAAAAGTGCCACCTGACGTCTAAGAAACCATTATTATCATGACATTAACCTATAAAAATAGG
CGTATCACGAGGCCCTTTCGTCTCGCGCGTTTCGGTGATGACGGTGAAAACCTCTGACACATGCAGCTCC
CGGAGACGGTCACAGCTTGTCTGTAAGCGGATGCCGGGAGCAGACAAGCCCGTCAGGGCGCGTCAGCGGG
TGTTGGCGGGTGTCGGGGCTGGCTTAACTATGCGGCATCAGAGCAGATTGTACTGAGAGTGCACCATATG
CGGTGTGAAATACCGCACAGATGCGTAAGGAGAAAATACCGCATCAGGCGCCATTCGCCATTCAGGCTGC
GCAACTGTTGGGAAGGGCGATCGGTGCGGGCCTCTTCGCTATTACGCCAGCTGGCGAAAGGGGGATGTGC
TGCAAGGCGATTAAGTTGGGTAACGCCAGGGTTTTCCCAGTCACGACGTT
Features (pLannotate 1.2.2; 10 found; start..end, strand, type, name):
   1465..1481    -  protein_bind   lac operator: The lac repressor binds to the lac operator to inhibit transcription in E. coli. This inhibition can be relieved by adding lactose or isopropyl-β-D-thiogalactopyranoside (IPTG). lac repressor encoded by lacI
   1489..1519    -  promoter       lac promoter: promoter for the E. coli lac operon
   1534..1555    -  protein_bind   CAP binding site: CAP binding activates transcription in the presence of cAMP. E. coli catabolite activator protein
   1568..1660    -  CDS            lacI (fragment): lac repressor; lacI; The lac repressor binds to the lac operator to inhibit transcription in E. coli. This inhibition can be relieved by adding lactose or isopropyl-β-D-thiogalactopyranoside (IPTG).
   1843..2431    -  rep_origin     ori: high-copy-number ColE1/pMB1/pBR322/pUC origin of replication
   2602..3462    -  CDS            AmpR: β-lactamase; bla; confers resistance to ampicillin, carbenicillin, and related antibiotics
   3463..3567    -  promoter       AmpR promoter: bla
   3662..3697    +  CDS            rop (fragment): Rop protein, which maintains plasmids at low copy number; rop
   3799..3898    +  misc_feature   bom (fragment): basis of mobility region from pBR322
   3904..21      -  CDS            lacZα (fragment) (across the origin): LacZα fragment of β-galactosidase; lacZ fragment
