[The description below was written by a language model from this plasmid's Addgene catalogue record and pLannotate feature annotations shown in this document.]
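Description:
601R-145-8X is a high-copy bacterial plasmid built on the pUC57 cloning backbone and intended purely as a DNA production vehicle: it is amplified in E. coli to yield large amounts of a defined DNA fragment for assembling nucleosome core particles. It replicates from the pUC-type ColE1/pMB1 origin and is selected with ampicillin through the β-lactamase gene and its native promoter. The remaining annotated features are ordinary pUC57 remnants: the lac promoter with its operator and CAP binding site, a lacZα fragment, and short leftover pieces of lacI, rop and the pBR322 bom region. None of these plays a functional role in the construct's purpose.

The catalogue lists the plasmid as an empty backbone and gives no formal insert description, stating only that the backbone was modified by an insertion at the EcoRV site within the polylinker. The sequenced plasmid is about 4.0 kb against a 2.7 kb backbone, which leaves roughly 1.3 kb of unannotated sequence between the lacZα fragment and the lac operator. That is the expected position of the cloned material, flanked by the M13 forward and reverse sequencing primer sites. The name suggests a tandem array of eight copies of a 145 bp fragment derived from the Widom 601 nucleosome positioning sequence, and the size difference is broadly consistent with that, but the record does not state it explicitly, nor does it say which sites release the individual units. Multi-copy arrays of this kind are generally used to raise the yield of fragment per plasmid, with the excised, purified DNA reconstituted with histone octamers for structural and biophysical studies of sequence-dependent nucleosome properties.
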