Addgene plasmid #158573: 601R-145-8X
Purpose: (Empty Backbone) Production of DNA fragment for nucleosome core particle preparation
Depositing lab: Curt Davey. Depositing organization: Nanyang Technological University. Publication: The mechanics behind DNA sequence-dependent properties of the nucleosome. Chua EY, Vasudevan D, Davey GE, Wu B, Davey CA. Nucleic Acids Res. 2012 Jul;40(13):6338-52. doi: 10.1093/nar/gks261. Epub 2012 Mar 26. PubMed 22453276.
Backbone
  Vector backbone: pUC57
  Backbone manufacturer: EZbiolab
  Backbone size (bp): 2710
  Modifications to backbone: Insertion at EcoRV site
  Vector type: Bacterial vector for DNA production
Growth in bacteria
  Bacterial resistance: Ampicillin, 100 μg/mL
  Growth temperature: 37°C
  Growth strain: DH5alpha
  Copy number: High Copy
Gene/Insert
  Cloning method: Restriction Enzyme
  Sequencing primers: 5′ M13 fwd; 3′ M13 rev
Terms and licenses: Academic/Nonprofit Terms; Industry Terms: Not Available to Industry
Depositor comments: Please cite the following article in any publications where this construct is utilized: E.Y.D. Chua, D. Vasudevan, G.E. Davey, B. Wu & C.A. Davey. 2012. The Mechanics Behind DNA Sequence-Dependent Properties of the Nucleosome. Nucleic Acids Res. 40(13): 6338-6352.
How to cite: 601R-145-8X was a gift from Curt Davey (Addgene plasmid # 158573 ; http://n2t.net/addgene:158573 ; RRID:Addgene_158573)
