>Addgene plasmid #158573 | 601R-145-8X | depositor partial sequence | sequence record 306056 | The 601R sequence is cloned into the EcoRV site of a pUC57 vector as eight repeats
ATCGATGAATATATCTGACACGTGCCTGGAGACTAGGGAGTAATCCCCTTGGCGGTTAAAACGCGGGGGA
GAATCAGTTCCGATATCGATGAATATATCTGACACGTGCCTGGAGACTAGGGAGTAATCCCCTTGGCGGT
TAAAACGCGGGGGAGATTCAGTTCCGATATCGATGAATATATCTGACACGTGCCTGGAGACTAGGGAGTA
ATCCCCTTGGCGGTTAAAACGCGGGGGAGAATCAGTTCCGATATCGATGAATATATCTGACACGTGCCTG
GAGACTAGGGAGTAATCCCCTTGGCGGTTAAAACGCGGGGGAGATTCAGTTCCGATATCGATGAATATAT
CTGACACGTGCCTGGAGACTAGGGAGTAATCCCCTTGGCGGTTAAAACGCGGGGGAGAATCAGTTCCGAT
ATCGATGAATATATCTGACACGTGCCTGGAGACTAGGGAGTAATCCCCTTGGCGGTTAAAACGCGGGGGA
GATTCAGTTCCGATATCGATGAATATATCTGACACGTGCCTGGAGACTAGGGAGTAATCCCCTTGGCGGT
TAAAACGCGGGGGAGAATCAGTTCCGATATCGATGAATATATCTGACACGTGCCTGGAGACTAGGGAGTA
ATCCCCTTGGCGGTTAAAACGCGGGGGAGATTCAGTTCCGATATCGATGAATATATCTGACACGTGCCTG
GAGACTAGGGAGTAATCCCCTTGGCGGTTAAAACGCGGGGGAGAATCAGTTCCGATATCGATGAATATAT
CTGACACGTGCCTGGAGACTAGGGAGTAATCCCCTTGGCGGTTAAAACGCGGGGGAGATTCAGTTCCGAT
ATCGATGAATATATCTGACACGTGCCTGGAGACTAGGGAGTAATCCCCTTGGCGGTTAAAACGCGGGGGA
GAATCAGTTCCGATATCGATGAATATATCTGACACGTGCCTGGAGACTAGGGAGTAATCCCCTTGGCGGT
TAAAACGCGGGGGAGATTCAGTTCCGATATCGATGAATATATCTGACACGTGCCTGGAGACTAGGGAGTA
ATCCCCTTGGCGGTTAAAACGCGGGGGAGAATCAGTTCCGATATCGATGAATATATCTGACACGTGCCTG
GAGACTAGGGAGTAATCCCCTTGGCGGTTAAAACGCGGGGGAGATTCAGTTCCGATATCGATGAATATAT
CTGACACGTGCCTGGAGACTAGGGAGTAATCCCCTTGGCGGTTAAAACGCGGGGGAGAATCAGTTCCGAT
ATCGATGAATATATCTGACACGTGCCTGGAGACTAGGGAGTAATCCCCTTGGCGGTTAAAACGCGGGGGA
GATTCAGTTCCGAT
